Addgene plasmid #205277: pMSSM110: pCMV-HA-NLS-SpuFz1-v2
Purpose: Human expression vector for human codon optimized N-terminal NLS-tagged SpuFz1-v2
Depositing lab: Feng Zhang. Depositing organization: Broad Institute. Publication: Fanzor is a eukaryotic programmable RNA-guided endonuclease. Saito M, Xu P, Faure G, Maguire S, Kannan S, Altae-Tran H, Vo S, Desimone A, Macrae RK, Zhang F. Nature. 2023 Jun 28. doi: 10.1038/s41586-023-06356-2. PubMed 37380027.
Backbone
  Vector backbone: pCMV
  Vector type: Mammalian Expression
Growth in bacteria
  Bacterial resistance: Ampicillin, 100 μg/mL
  Growth temperature: 37°C
  Growth strain: DH5alpha
  Copy number: High Copy
Gene/Insert
  Gene/Insert name: SpuFz1
  Species: Spizellomyces punctatus
  Mutation: C310R/D487K/T513K
  Tag / fusion protein: HA, NLS(Makkerh) (N terminal on insert)
  Cloning method: Gibson Cloning
Terms and licenses: Academic/Nonprofit Terms; Industry Terms: Not Available to Industry
How to cite: pMSSM110: pCMV-HA-NLS-SpuFz1-v2 was a gift from Feng Zhang (Addgene plasmid # 205277 ; http://n2t.net/addgene:205277 ; RRID:Addgene_205277)
