[The description below was written by a language model from this plasmid's Addgene catalogue record and pLannotate feature annotations shown in this document.]
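Description:
pMSSM110: pCMV-HA-NLS-SpuFz1-v2 is a 5.7 kb mammalian expression plasmid built on a pCMV backbone for producing an engineered Fanzor protein in human cells. It is maintained in E. coli as a high-copy plasmid through a ColE1/pUC-type origin and is selected with ampicillin via the β-lactamase gene and its native promoter. No mammalian selection marker is recorded, which fits use by transient transfection. An SV40 origin of replication with a short SV40 promoter fragment and an SV40 poly(A) signal is also present in the backbone; such an origin can support episomal replication in cells expressing SV40 large T antigen. Small lac promoter/operator, CAP site and lacI fragments are cloning-vector remnants with no evident role in the payload.

The expression cassette consists of the human cytomegalovirus immediate-early enhancer and promoter, followed by the insert and a rabbit β-globin polyadenylation signal with adjacent globin-derived sequence. The insert is a human codon-optimised coding sequence for SpuFz1, the Fanzor 1 protein of the fungus Spizellomyces punctatus, carrying the substitutions C310R, D487K and T513K that define the "v2" variant. It is fused at its N terminus to an HA epitope tag for detection and a nuclear localisation signal to direct the protein to the nucleus. The automated feature table does not annotate the coding sequence itself; it presumably occupies the unannotated stretch between the promoter-proximal cloning-site fragment and the terminator region. Fanzor proteins are eukaryotic RNA-guided programmable endonucleases, so the plasmid supplies the nuclease component for testing targeted DNA cleavage or genome editing in human cells. No guide RNA cassette is annotated, so the guide would apparently need to come from a separate construct.
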