Features (pLannotate 1.2.2; 17 found; start..end, strand, type, name):
      1..304     +  enhancer       CMV enhancer: human cytomegalovirus immediate early enhancer
    305..508     +  promoter       CMV promoter: human cytomegalovirus (CMV) immediate early promoter
    531..553     +  misc_feature   MCS (fragment): multiple cloning site
   2576..2595    +  terminator     T7 terminator (fragment): transcription terminator for bacteriophage T7 RNA polymerase
   2598..2669    +  CDS            HBB (fragment): HBB_PONPY - Experimental evidence at transcript level: Swiss-Prot protein existence level 2. Involved in oxygen transport from the lung to the various peripheral tissues. From Pongo pygmaeus (Bornean orangutan).
   2740..2795    +  polyA_signal   β-globin poly(A) signal: rabbit β-globin polyadenylation signal (Gil and Proudfoot, 1987)
   3180..3196    -  protein_bind   lac operator: The lac repressor binds to the lac operator to inhibit transcription in E. coli. This inhibition can be relieved by adding lactose or isopropyl-β-D-thiogalactopyranoside (IPTG). lac repressor encoded by lacI
   3204..3234    -  promoter       lac promoter: promoter for the E. coli lac operon
   3249..3270    -  protein_bind   CAP binding site: CAP binding activates transcription in the presence of cAMP. E. coli catabolite activator protein
   3283..3322    -  CDS            lacI (fragment): lac repressor; lacI; The lac repressor binds to the lac operator to inhibit transcription in E. coli. This inhibition can be relieved by adding lactose or isopropyl-β-D-thiogalactopyranoside (IPTG).
   3329..3351    +  promoter       SV40 promoter (fragment): SV40 enhancer and early promoter
   3375..3510    +  rep_origin     SV40 ori: SV40 origin of replication
   3530..3664    +  polyA_signal   SV40 poly(A) signal: SV40 polyadenylation signal
   3666..3720    -  CDS            lacI (fragment): lac repressor; lacI; The lac repressor binds to the lac operator to inhibit transcription in E. coli. This inhibition can be relieved by adding lactose or isopropyl-β-D-thiogalactopyranoside (IPTG).
   3903..4491    -  rep_origin     ori: high-copy-number ColE1/pMB1/pBR322/pUC origin of replication
   4662..5522    -  CDS            AmpR: β-lactamase; bla; confers resistance to ampicillin, carbenicillin, and related antibiotics
   5523..5627    -  promoter       AmpR promoter: bla
>Addgene plasmid #205277 | pMSSM110: pCMV-HA-NLS-SpuFz1-v2 | addgene full sequence | sequence record 403495 | Addgene NGS Result
CGTTACATAACTTACGGTAAATGGCCCGCCTGGCTGACCGCCCAACGACCCCCGCCCATTGACGTCAATA
ATGACGTATGTTCCCATAGTAACGCCAATAGGGACTTTCCATTGACGTCAATGGGTGGAGTATTTACGGT
AAACTGCCCACTTGGCAGTACATCAAGTGTATCATATGCCAAGTACGCCCCCTATTGACGTCAATGACGG
TAAATGGCCCGCCTGGCATTATGCCCAGTACATGACCTTATGGGACTTTCCTACTTGGCAGTACATCTAC
GTATTAGTCATCGCTATTACCATGGTGATGCGGTTTTGGCAGTACATCAATGGGCGTGGATAGCGGTTTG
ACTCACGGGGATTTCCAAGTCTCCACCCCATTGACGTCAATGGGAGTTTGTTTTGGCACCAAAATCAACG
GGACTTTCCAAAATGTCGTAACAACTCCGCCCCATTGACGCAAATGGGCGGTAGGCGTGTACGGTGGGAG
GTCTATATAAGCAGAGCTGGTTTAGTGAACCGTCAGATCCGCTAGCGCTACCGGACTCAGATCGCCACCA
TGTACCCCTACGACGTGCCAGACTACGCCCCTGCGGCAAAAAAGAAAAAGTTGGACGGCGGCTCTGGCGG
CGGAGGATCTGGCGGAGGTGGAAGCGGAGGACCGCCTAAGAAGAAGCAGAAGCTGGAACGGCTGAAGAAA
CTGGACAAGCCCACACTGCACACCTGTAACAAGACCAGCTTCGCCAAGGCCTTCCTGCCTAACGAGACAT
ACCGGCAGCGGCTGCTGGACTATATCGCCATCATTCACCAGCTGGCCGACCACGCCTCTCACGCCCTGAA
GTTTTACATCCTGAGCACCTCCACCAGCAGCTTCCCTGTGGTGCACGAGGATACCATCGAGGCCATCCTG
TACCTGCTGAACAAGGGCGAAGCCTGGCATCCCAGAAAAGAGGCCAAGAAGGCCTGGCGGGATTGCCTGC
TGCCTTACGTGCAGAGATACTGCCAGATCGTGGGCTTCATTCACCCCAACCTGAGAGGCGAGCAGCAGAG
CATCAACTACCTGACCGTGTCCATGATGACCAACCTGAAAGTGAACGTGCAAGAGCACTTCATGCAGATG
CTGCTGCGGTACATCAATCTGCGCTTCGACGTGAAGGGCCAGAAGCAGAGACTGCCTCCTAAGAGCGACG
CCCGCAAGGCCTTTTTCACCCGGCTGAGATACCTGAAGTCCGTGTTCCTGTTCGACGTGGTGCCCGAGCT
GGAATTCCTGGACGATCTGACCCCTCTGGAAAGCGAGGTGCTGGAAGAGATCTGGTCCCTGGACCTGCCT
TTTCTGCCCAACGATCCTCTGGCCTACGCCATCGTGGCCGATCCTATGAGCTTCTTCCCAGCCTACTGCA
AGCTGAGCGGCCTGTACGAGCAGTACGGCTTCCAGCGGTTTAGCGCCATTCCTCTGCGGAGAAGCCTGAT
CCAGTCTCACGTGCGGATCGACACCATCATCCTGTATCAGCACATCCTGTGCATCACCAGACGGGACGCC
GAGACAGTGGAAAAGGACGACCTGTGGATGAGAGTGTGCAACCTGCGGACCAAAGCCTTCCGGTCCAGAT
GCGGCATGCACTTCGAGGGCAGCATCACAACAGATGGCGCCAGCGTGTCCGTGTACCTGAAACACCCTGA
GGCCGATAAGTACGGCAAGAGAGGCGCCAGAAAGTCCGCCAATACTGTGGCCGCCGAAGTGAAGGCCCTG
TACGTGGAAAACAACCTGCCTGCCTGTAGAGCCGCCGAGAACGTGGTGGTCATCGACCCCAACAAGCGGG
ATATCCTGTACTGCCAGGACAGCAACGGCACCACCTTCAGATACACCGCCAACCAGAGAGCCGTGGAAAC
CGGCAGCAGAAGATTCGCCAAGCGGCGGGAAGCCATGAAGGAAGAAGCCGGCGTTGACCTGATCGAGAGC
AGAATCCCTAGCCACAAGACCATGAACCTGATGGACTTCACCAGATACCTGCTCGTGCGGAGAGCCGACT
GGGACAGACGGAAAGAGTTCTACTCTCACCCCGCTCACACCCGGTGGAAGTGGCACAGCTTCATCAACCG
GCAGAAGTCCGAGAGCAAGCTGATCAGCAACATGCGGAACAAATACGGCGAGAACTTCACCGTGGTCATG
GGCGATTGGAGCGACGCTGGAAGAAAGGCCAGATTCCAGACCAGCAGCAAGACCAAAGGCTGGCGGACCC
TGTTCAAGCGGAACCGGATCGATTGCTTCCTGCTGGACGAGTACAAGACCTCCAGCGTGTGCCCTAGATG
CAGCAGCAGCGAGTTCGTGGAAAAGAAGTTCAAGACCCGGCCTCACAGCAGACCCTGGCGAAGAAGAGAG
GGCAAGATCGAGAAGGTGCACGGCCTGCTGGGCTGCACCAATCCTAATTGTCTGCAGCAGGCCTGGACCA
GCGGCATGAGATACTGGAACCGGGACATGCTGAGCACATGCAACATGCTGCTGATCGTGCGGTCCATGCT
GGATGGCCATGGCAGACCTGAGGTGTTCTCTAGATCTGTGCCTGCCGTGGCCTGACTAGCATAACCCCTT
GGGGCGCACTCCTCAGGTGCAGGCTGCCTATCAGAAGGTGGTGGCTGGTGTGGCCAATGCCCTGGCTCAC
AAATACCACTGAGATCTTTTTCCCTCTGCCAAAAATTATGGGGACATCATGAAGCCCCTTGAGCATCTGA
CTTCTGGCTAATAAAGGAAATTTATTTTCATTGCAATAGTGTGTTGGAATTTTTTGTGTCTCTCACTCGG
AAGGACATATGGGAGGGCAAATCATTTAAAACATCAGAATGAGTATTTGGTTTAGAGTTTGGCAACATAT
GCCCATATGCTGGCTGCCATGAACAAAGGTTGGCTATAAAGAGGTCATCAGTATATGAAACAGCCCCCTG
CTGTCCATTCCTTATTCCATAGAAAAGCCTTGACTTGAGGTTAGATTTTTTTTATATTTTGTTTTGTGTT
ATTTTTTTCTTTAACATCCCTAAAATTTTCCTTACATGTTTTACTAGCCAGATTTTTCCTCCTCTCCTGA
CTACTCCCAGTCATAGCTGTCCCTCTTCTCTTATGGAGATCCCTCGACCTGCAGCCCAAGCTTGGCGTAA
TCATGGTCATAGCTGTTTCCTGTGTGAAATTGTTATCCGCTCACAATTCCACACAACATACGAGCCGGAA
GCATAAAGTGTAAAGCCTGGGGTGCCTAATGAGTGAGCTAACTCACATTAATTGCGTTGCGCTCACTGCC
CGCTTTCCAGTCGGGAAACCTGTCGTGCCAGCGGATCCGCATCTCAATTAGTCAGCAACCATAGTCCCGC
CCCTAACTCCGCCCATCCCGCCCCTAACTCCGCCCAGTTCCGCCCATTCTCCGCCCCATGGCTGACTAAT
TTTTTTTATTTATGCAGAGGCCGAGGCCGCCTCGGCCTCTGAGCTATTCCAGAAGTAGTGAGGAGGCTTT
TTTGGAGGCCTAGGCTTTTGCAAAAAGCTAACTTGTTTATTGCAGCTTATAATGGTTACAAATAAAGCAA
TAGCATCACAAATTTCACAAATAAAGCATTTTTTTCACTGCATTCTAGTTGTGGTTTGTCCAAACTCATC
AATGTATCTTATCATGTCTGGATCCGCTGCATTAATGAATCGGCCAACGCGCGGGGAGAGGCGGTTTGCG
TATTGGGCGCTCTTCCGCTTCCTCGCTCACTGACTCGCTGCGCTCGGTCGTTCGGCTGCGGCGAGCGGTA
TCAGCTCACTCAAAGGCGGTAATACGGTTATCCACAGAATCAGGGGATAACGCAGGAAAGAACATGTGAG
CAAAAGGCCAGCAAAAGGCCAGGAACCGTAAAAAGGCCGCGTTGCTGGCGTTTTTCCATAGGCTCCGCCC
CCCTGACGAGCATCACAAAAATCGACGCTCAAGTCAGAGGTGGCGAAACCCGACAGGACTATAAAGATAC
CAGGCGTTTCCCCCTGGAAGCTCCCTCGTGCGCTCTCCTGTTCCGACCCTGCCGCTTACCGGATACCTGT
CCGCCTTTCTCCCTTCGGGAAGCGTGGCGCTTTCTCATAGCTCACGCTGTAGGTATCTCAGTTCGGTGTA
GGTCGTTCGCTCCAAGCTGGGCTGTGTGCACGAACCCCCCGTTCAGCCCGACCGCTGCGCCTTATCCGGT
AACTATCGTCTTGAGTCCAACCCGGTAAGACACGACTTATCGCCACTGGCAGCAGCCACTGGTAACAGGA
TTAGCAGAGCGAGGTATGTAGGCGGTGCTACAGAGTTCTTGAAGTGGTGGCCTAACTACGGCTACACTAG
AAGAACAGTATTTGGTATCTGCGCTCTGCTGAAGCCAGTTACCTTCGGAAAAAGAGTTGGTAGCTCTTGA
TCCGGCAAACAAACCACCGCTGGTAGCGGTGGTTTTTTTGTTTGCAAGCAGCAGATTACGCGCAGAAAAA
AAGGATCTCAAGAAGATCCTTTGATCTTTTCTACGGGGTCTGACGCTCAGTGGAACGAAAACTCACGTTA
AGGGATTTTGGTCATGAGATTATCAAAAAGGATCTTCACCTAGATCCTTTTAAATTAAAAATGAAGTTTT
AAATCAATCTAAAGTATATATGAGTAAACTTGGTCTGACAGTTACCAATGCTTAATCAGTGAGGCACCTA
TCTCAGCGATCTGTCTATTTCGTTCATCCATAGTTGCCTGACTCCCCGTCGTGTAGATAACTACGATACG
GGAGGGCTTACCATCTGGCCCCAGTGCTGCAATGATACCGCGAGACCCACGCTCACCGGCTCCAGATTTA
TCAGCAATAAACCAGCCAGCCGGAAGGGCCGAGCGCAGAAGTGGTCCTGCAACTTTATCCGCCTCCATCC
AGTCTATTAATTGTTGCCGGGAAGCTAGAGTAAGTAGTTCGCCAGTTAATAGTTTGCGCAACGTTGTTGC
CATTGCTACAGGCATCGTGGTGTCACGCTCGTCGTTTGGTATGGCTTCATTCAGCTCCGGTTCCCAACGA
TCAAGGCGAGTTACATGATCCCCCATGTTGTGCAAAAAAGCGGTTAGCTCCTTCGGTCCTCCGATCGTTG
TCAGAAGTAAGTTGGCCGCAGTGTTATCACTCATGGTTATGGCAGCACTGCATAATTCTCTTACTGTCAT
GCCATCCGTAAGATGCTTTTCTGTGACTGGTGAGTACTCAACCAAGTCATTCTGAGAATAGTGTATGCGG
CGACCGAGTTGCTCTTGCCCGGCGTCAATACGGGATAATACCGCGCCACATAGCAGAACTTTAAAAGTGC
TCATCATTGGAAAACGTTCTTCGGGGCGAAAACTCTCAAGGATCTTACCGCTGTTGAGATCCAGTTCGAT
GTAACCCACTCGTGCACCCAACTGATCTTCAGCATCTTTTACTTTCACCAGCGTTTCTGGGTGAGCAAAA
ACAGGAAGGCAAAATGCCGCAAAAAAGGGAATAAGGGCGACACGGAAATGTTGAATACTCATACTCTTCC
TTTTTCAATATTATTGAAGCATTTATCAGGGTTATTGTCTCATGAGCGGATACATATTTGAATGTATTTA
GAAAAATAAACAAATAGGGGTTCCGCGCACATTTCCCCGAAAAGTGCCACCTGGGTCGACATTGATTATT
GACTAGTAATAGTAATCAATTACGGGGTCATTAGTTCATAGCCCATATATGGAGTTCCG
